>Addgene plasmid #148765 | pCIneo-V5-SBP-MBP-HsNot4_64-104-GSSG-275-575_AG | depositor full sequence | sequence record 291213 | Full Sequence
TCAATATTGGCCATTAGCCATATTATTCATTGGTTATATAGCATAAATCAATATTGGCTATTGGCCATTG
CATACGTTGTATCTATATCATAATATGTACATTTATATTGGCTCATGTCCAATATGACCGCCATGTTGGC
ATTGATTATTGACTAGTTATTAATAGTAATCAATTACGGGGTCATTAGTTCATAGCCCATATATGGAGTT
CCGCGTTACATAACTTACGGTAAATGGCCCGCCTGGCTGACCGCCCAACGACCCCCGCCCATTGACGTCA
ATAATGACGTATGTTCCCATAGTAACGCCAATAGGGACTTTCCATTGACGTCAATGGGTGGAGTATTTAC
GGTAAACTGCCCACTTGGCAGTACATCAAGTGTATCATATGCCAAGTCCGCCCCCTATTGACGTCAATGA
CGGTAAATGGCCCGCCTGGCATTATGCCCAGTACATGACCTTACGGGACTTTCCTACTTGGCAGTACATC
TACGTATTAGTCATCGCTATTACCATGGTGATGCGGTTTTGGCAGTACACCAATGGGCGTGGATAGCGGT
TTGACTCACGGGGATTTCCAAGTCTCCACCCCATTGACGTCAATGGGAGTTTGTTTTGGCACCAAAATCA
ACGGGACTTTCCAAAATGTCGTAACAACTGCGATCGCCCGCCCCGTTGACGCAAATGGGCGGTAGGCGTG
TACGGTGGGAGGTCTATATAAGCAGAGCTCGTTTAGTGAACCGTCAGATCACTAGAAGCTTTATTGCGGT
AGTTTATCACAGTTAAATTGCTAACGCAGTCAGTGCTTCTGACACAACAGTCTCGAACTTAAGCTGCAGT
GACTCTCTTAAGGTAGCCTTGCAGAAGTTGGTCGTGAGGCACTGGGCAGGTAAGTATCAAGGTTACAAGA
CAGGTTTAAGGAGACCAATAGAAACTGGGCTTGTCGAGACAGAGAAGACTCTTGCGTTTCTGATAGGCAC
CTATTGGTCTTACTGACATCCACTTTGCCTTTCTCTCCACAGGTGTCCACTCCCAGTTCAATTACAGCTC
TTAAGGCTAGAGTACTTAATACGACTCACTATAGGCTAGCAATTGCGGCCACCATGGGTAAGCCTATCCC
TAACCCTCTCCTCGGTCTCGATTCTACGCCCGGAAGCGGTAGCGGTACCATGGACGAGAAGACCACCGGC
TGGGGGGGCGGCCACGTGGTGGAGGGCCTGGCCGGCGAGCTGGAGCAGCTGCGGGCCAGGCTGGAGCACC
ACCCTCAGGGCCAGCGGGAGCCCTCCGGCGGCTGCAAGCCCCTCGACATGAAAATCGAAGAAGGTAAACT
GGTAATCTGGATTAACGGCGATAAAGGCTATAACGGTCTCGCTGAAGTCGGTAAGAAATTCGAGAAAGAT
ACCGGAATTAAAGTCACCGTTGAGCATCCGGATAAACTGGAAGAGAAATTCCCGCAGGTTGCGGCAACTG
GCGATGGCCCTGACATTATCTTCTGGGCACACGACCGCTTTGGTGGCTACGCTCAATCTGGCCTGTTGGC
TGAAATCACCCCGGACAAAGCGTTCCAGGACAAGCTGTATCCGTTTACCTGGGATGCCGTACGTTACAAC
GGCAAGCTGATTGCTTACCCGATCGCTGTTGAAGCGTTATCGCTGATTTATAACAAAGATCTGCTGCCGA
ACCCGCCAAAAACCTGGGAAGAGATCCCGGCGCTGGATAAAGAACTGAAAGCGAAAGGTAAGAGCGCGCT
GATGTTCAACCTGCAAGAACCGTACTTCACCTGGCCGCTGATTGCTGCTGACGGGGGTTATGCGTTCAAG
TATGAAAACGGCAAGTACGACATTAAAGACGTGGGCGTGGATAACGCTGGCGCGAAAGCGGGTCTGACCT
TCCTGGTTGACCTGATTAAAAGCAAACACATGAATGCAGACACCGATTACTCCATCGCAGAAGCTGCCTT
TAATAAAGGCGAAACAGCGATGACCATCAACGGCCCGTGGGCATGGTCCAACATCGACACCAGCAAAGTG
AATTATGGTGTAACGGTACTGCCGACCTTCAAGGGTCAACCATCCAAACCGTTCGTTGGCGTGCTGAGCG
CAGGTATTAACGCCGCCAGTCCGAACAAAGAGCTGGCGAAAGAGTTCCTCGAAAACTATCTGCTGACTGA
TGAAGGTCTGGAAGCGGTTAATAAAGACAAACCGCTGGGTGCCGTAGCGCTGAAGTCTTACGAGGAAGAG
TTGGCGAAAGATCCACGTATTGCCGCCACCATGGAAAACGCCCAGAAAGGTGAAATCATGCCGAACATCC
CGCAGATGTCCGCTTTCTGGTATGCCGTGCGTACTGCGGTGATCAACGCCGCCAGCGGTCGTCAGACTGT
CGATGAAGCCCTGAAAGACCCTCCACTCGAGCCAGCAGTTTATAAACCACTCTCCCAGGAAGAGCTGCAA
AGGATAAAGAATGAGAAAAAACAGAAACAAAATGAGAGAAAACAGAAAATATCAGAAAATCGCAAACATT
TGGCTAGTGTACGTGGTAGCAGCGGTCCCATTGACAAACCTTCAGATTCTCTCAGTATAGGGAACGGTGA
TAATTCCCAGCAGATATCTAACAGTGATACGCCTTCACCACCACCTGGTTTGTCAAAATCCAATCCAGTC
ATCCCCATCAGTTCATCCAATCACAGTGCACGGTCCCCTTTTGAAGGGGCAGTAACAGAGTCACAGTCGT
TATTCTCAGACAATTTTCGCCATCCCAACCCTATCCCAAGTGGGCTTCCTCCTTTCCCCAGCTCCCCACA
GACATCCAGTGACTGGCCTACAGCACCAGAACCACAGAGCCTCTTCACATCAGAAACAATCCCAGTATCA
TCCTCTACAGACTGGCAAGCAGCTTTTGGCTTTGGTTCTTCTAAACAACCAGAGGATGACTTGGGTTTTG
ATCCCTTCGATGTCACTCGAAAAGCCTTAGCAGACCTGATTGAGAAGGAACTGTCCGTTCAAGACCAACC
TTCCCTTTCGCCCACATCTCTTCAGAACTCCTCTTCACACACTACAACCGCCAAAGGTCCAGGCTCTGGA
TTCCTGCATCCTGCTGCAGCTACAAATGCCAATTCTCTCAATAGTACCTTTTCAGTCTTGCCCCAGAGGT
TCCCTCAATTTCAGCAGCACCGAGCGGTTTATAATTCATTCAGTTTTCCAGGCCAGGCAGCCCGCTATCC
TTGGATGGCCTTTCCACGCAATAGCATCATGCACTTGAACCACACAGCAAACCCCACCTCAAATAGTAAT
TTCTTGGACTTGAATCTCCCGCCACAGCACAACACAGGTCTGGGAGGGATCCCTGTAGCAGGGGAAGAAG
AGGTGAAGGTTTCGACCATGCCACTGTCAACCTCTTCCCATTCATTACAACAAGGACAGCAGCCTACAAG
TCTCCACACTACTGTGGCCTAAGCGGCCGCTTCCCTTTAGTGAGGGTTAATGCTTCGAGCAGACATGATA
AGATACATTGATGAGTTTGGACAAACCACAACTAGAATGCAGTGAAAAAAATGCTTTATTTGTGAAATTT
GTGATGCTATTGCTTTATTTGTAACCATTATAAGCTGCAATAAACAAGTTAACAACAACAATTGCATTCA
TTTTATGTTTCAGGTTCAGGGGGAGATGTGGGAGGTTTTTTAAAGCAAGTAAAACCTCTACAAATGTGGT
AAAATCCGATAAGGATCGATCCGGGCTGGCGTAATAGCGAAGAGGCCCGCACCGATCGCCCTTCCCAACA
GTTGCGCAGCCTGAATGGCGAATGG
[124 nt withheld, positions 3806-3929]
C
[91 nt withheld, positions 3931-4021]
A
[49 nt withheld, positions 4023-4071]
CCTTTGACGTTGGAGTCCACGTTCTTT
[37 nt withheld, positions 4099-4135]
ACCCTATCTCGGTCTATTCTTTTGATTTATAAGGGATTTTGCCGATTTCGGCCTATTGGTTAAAAAATGA
GCTGATTTAACAAAAATTTAACGCGAATTTTAACAAAATATTAACGCTTACAATTTCCTGATGCGGTATT
TTCTCCTTACGCATCTGTGCGGTATTTCACACCGCATACGCGGATCTGCGCAGCACCATGGCCTGAAATA
ACCTCTGAAAGAGGAACTTGGTTAGGTACCTTCTGAGGCGGAAAGAACCAGCTGTGGAATGTGTGTCAGT
TAGGGTGTGGAAAGTCCCCAGGCTCCCCAGCAGGCAGAAGTATGCAAAGCATGCATCTCAATTAGTCAGC
AACCAGGTGTGGAAAGTCCCCAGGCTCCCCAGCAGGCAGAAGTATGCAAAGCATGCATCTCAATTAGTCA
GCAACCATAGTCCCGCCCCTAACTCCGCCCATCCCGCCCCTAACTCCGCCCAGTTCCGCCCATTCTCCGC
CCCATGGCTGACTAATTTTTTTTATTTATGCAGAGGCCGAGGCCGCCTCGGCCTCTGAGCTATTCCAGAA
GTAGTGAGGAGGCTTTTTTGGAGGCCTAGGCTTTTGCAAAAAGCTTGATTCTTCTGACACAACAGTCTCG
AACTTAAGGCTAGAGCCACCATGATTGAACAAGATGGATTGCACGCAGGTTCTCCGGCCGCTTGGGTGGA
GAGGCTATTCGGCTATGACTGGGCACAACAGACAATCGGCTGCTCTGATGCCGCCGTGTTCCGGCTGTCA
GCGCAGGGGCGCCCGGTTCTTTTTGTCAAGACCGACCTGTCCGGTGCCCTGAATGAACTGCAGGACGAGG
CAGCGCGGCTATCGTGGCTGGCCACGACGGGCGTTCCTTGCGCAGCTGTGCTCGACGTTGTCACTGAAGC
GGGAAGGGACTGGCTGCTATTGGGCGAAGTGCCGGGGCAGGATCTCCTGTCATCTCACCTTGCTCCTGCC
GAGAAAGTATCCATCATGGCTGATGCAATGCGGCGGCTGCATACGCTTGATCCGGCTACCTGCCCATTCG
ACCACCAAGCGAAACATCGCATCGAGCGAGCACGTACTCGGATGGAAGCCGGTCTTGTCGATCAGGATGA
TCTGGACGAAGAGCATCAGGGGCTCGCGCCAGCCGAACTGTTCGCCAGGCTCAAGGCGCGCATGCCCGAC
GGCGAGGATCTCGTCGTGACCCATGGCGATGCCTGCTTGCCGAATATCATGGTGGAAAATGGCCGCTTTT
CTGGATTCATCGACTGTGGCCGGCTGGGTGTGGCGGACCGCTATCAGGACATAGCGTTGGCTACCCGTGA
TATTGCTGAAGAGCTTGGCGGCGAATGGGCTGACCGCTTCCTCGTGCTTTACGGTATCGCCGCTCCCGAT
TCGCAGCGCATCGCCTTCTATCGCCTTCTTGACGAGTTCTTCTGAGCGGGACTCTGGGGTTCGAAATGAC
CGACCAAGCGACGCCCAACCTGCCATCACGATGGCCGCAATAAAATATCTTTATTTTCATTACATCTGTG
TGTTGGTTTTTTGTGTGAATCGATAGCGATAAGGATCCGCGTATGGTGCACTCTCAGTACAATCTGCTCT
GATGCCGCATAGTTAAGCCAGCCCCGACACCCGCCAACACCCGCTGACGCGCCCTGACGGGCTTGTCTGC
TCCCGGCATCCGCTTACAGACAAGCTGTGACCGTCTCCGGGAGCTGCATGTGTCAGAGGTTTTCACCGTC
ATCACCGAAACGCGCGAGACGAAAGGGCCTCGTGATACGCCTATTTTTATAGGTTAATGTCATGATAATA
ATGGTTTCTTAGACGTCAGGTGGCACTTTTCGGGGAAATGTGCGCGGAACCCCTATTTGTTTATTTTTCT
AAATACATTCAAATATGTATCCGCTCATGAGACAATAACCCTGATAAATGCTTCAATAATATTGAAAAAG
GAAGAGTATGAGTATTCAACATTTCCGTGTCGCCCTTATTCCCTTTTTTGCGGCATTTTGCCTTCCTGTT
TTTGCTCACCCAGAAACGCTGGTGAAAGTAAAAGATGCTGAAGATCAGTTGGGTGCACGAGTGGGTTACA
TCGAACTGGATCTCAACAGCGGTAAGATCCTTGAGAGTTTTCGCCCCGAAGAACGTTTTCCAATGATGAG
CACTTTTAAAGTTCTGCTATGTGGCGCGGTATTATCCCGTATTGACGCCGGGCAAGAGCAACTCGGTCGC
CGCATACACTATTCTCAGAATGACTTGGTTGAGTACTCACCAGTCACAGAAAAGCATCTTACGGATGGCA
TGACAGTAAGAGAATTATGCAGTGCTGCCATAACCATGAGTGATAACACTGCGGCCAACTTACTTCTGAC
AACGATCGGAGGACCGAAGGAGCTAACCGCTTTTTTGCACAACATGGGGGATCATGTAACTCGCCTTGAT
CGTTGGGAACCGGAGCTGAATGAAGCCATACCAAACGACGAGCGTGACACCACGATGCCTGTAGCAATGG
CAACAACGTTGCGCAAACTATTAACTGGCGAACTACTTACTCTAGCTTCCCGGCAACAATTAATAGACTG
GATGGAGGCGGATAAAGTTGCAGGACCACTTCTGCGCTCGGCCCTTCCGGCTGGCTGGTTTATTGCTGAT
AAATCTGGAGCCGGTGAGCGTGGGTCTCGCGGTATCATTGCAGCACTGGGGCCAGATGGTAAGCCCTCCC
GTATCGTAGTTATCTACACGACGGGGAGTCAGGCAACTATGGATGAACGAAATAGACAGATCGCTGAGAT
AGGTGCCTCACTGATTAAGCATTGGTAACTGTCAGACCAAGTTTACTCATATATACTTTAGATTGATTTA
AAACTTCATTTTTAATTTAAAAGGATCTAGGTGAAGATCCTTTTTGATAATCTCATGACCAAAATCCCTT
AACGTGAGTTTTCGTTCCACTGAGCGTCAGACCCCGTAGAAAAGATCAAAGGATCTTCTTGAGATCCTTT
TTTTCTGCGCGTAATCTGCTGCTTGCAAACAAAAAAACCACCGCTACCAGCGGTGGTTTGTTTGCCGGAT
CAAGAGCTACCAACTCTTTTTCCGAAGGTAACTGGCTTCAGCAGAGCGCAGATACCAAATACTGTTCTTC
TAGTGTAGCCGTAGTTAGGCCACCACTTCAAGAACTCTGTAGCACCGCCTACATACCTCGCTCTGCTAAT
CCTGTTACCAGTGGCTGCTGCCAGTGGCGATAAGTCGTGTCTTACCGGGTTGGACTCAAGACGATAGTTA
CCGGATAAGGCGCAGCGGTCGGGCTGAACGGGGGGTTCGTGCACACAGCCCAGCTTGGAGCGAACGACCT
ACACCGAACTGAGATACCTACAGCGTGAGCTATGAGAAAGCGCCACGCTTCCCGAAGGGAGAAAGGCGGA
CAGGTATCCGGTAAGCGGCAGGGTCGGAACAGGAGAGCGCACGAGGGAGCTTCCAGGGGGAAACGCCTGG
TATCTTTATAGTCCTGTCGGGTTTCGCCACCTCTGACTTGAGCGTCGATTTTTGTGATGCTCGTCAGGGG
GGCGGAGCCTATGGAAAAACGCCAGCAACGCGGCCTTTTTACGGTTCCTGGCCTTTTGCTGGCCTTTTGC
TCACATGGCTCGACAGATCT
Features (pLannotate 1.2.2; 22 found; start..end, strand, type, name):
    140..517     +  enhancer       CMV enhancer: human cytomegalovirus immediate early enhancer
    518..729     +  promoter       CMV promoter: human cytomegalovirus (CMV) immediate early promoter
    890..1022    +  intron         chimeric intron: chimera between introns from human β-globin and immunoglobulin heavy chain genes
   1067..1085    +  promoter       T7 promoter: promoter for bacteriophage T7 RNA polymerase
   1107..1148    +  CDS            V5 tag: epitope tag from simian virus 5
   1170..1283    +  CDS            SBP: streptavidin-binding peptide selected from a peptide library; binds streptavidin with nanomolar affinity (Keefe et al., 2001)
   1308..2399    +  CDS            MBP: maltose binding protein from E. coli; malE (mutated); This version of the gene does not encode a signal sequence, so MBP will remain in the cytosol.
   2328..3449    +  CDS            CNOT4 (fragment): CNOT4_HUMAN - Also known as NOT4. Experimental evidence at protein level: Swiss-Prot protein existence level 1. Has E3 ubiquitin ligase activity, promoting ubiquitination and degradation of target proteins (PubMed:11823428, PubMed:22159038, PubMed:26575292). Involved in activation of the JAK/STAT pathway (PubMed:11823428, PubMed:22159038). Catalyzes ubiquitination of methylated RBM15 (PubMed:26575292). Plays a role in quality control of translation of mitochondrial outer membrane-localized mRNA (PubMed:29861391). As part of the PINK1-regulated signaling, upon mitochondria damage, ubiquitinates
   3464..3481    -  promoter       T3 promoter (fragment): promoter for bacteriophage T3 RNA polymerase
   3499..3620    -  polyA_signal   SV40 poly(A) signal: SV40 polyadenylation signal
   3643..3711    -  CDS            large T antigen (fragment): large T antigen from SV40 (simian virus 40)
   3735..3802    +  CDS            lacZα (fragment): LacZα fragment of β-galactosidase; lacZ fragment
   3806..4234    +  rep_origin     f1 ori (sequence partly withheld): f1 bacteriophage origin of replication; arrow indicates direction of (+) strand synthesis
   4262..4313    -  misc_feature   bom (fragment): basis of mobility region from pBR322
   4378..4735    +  promoter       SV40 promoter: SV40 enhancer and early promoter
   4786..5577    +  CDS            neo: KKA2_KLEPN - Also known as kan, nptII. Experimental evidence at protein level: Swiss-Prot protein existence level 1. Resistance to kanamycin, neomycin, paromomycin, ribostamycin, butirosin and gentamicin B. From Klebsiella pneumoniae.
   5644..5692    +  polyA_signal   poly(A) signal: synthetic polyadenylation signal
   5712..5766    -  misc_feature   bom (fragment): basis of mobility region from pBR322
   5868..5903    -  CDS            rop (fragment): Rop protein, which maintains plasmids at low copy number; rop
   5998..6102    +  promoter       AmpR promoter: bla
   6103..6963    +  CDS            AmpR: β-lactamase; bla; confers resistance to ampicillin, carbenicillin, and related antibiotics
   7134..7722    +  rep_origin     ori: high-copy-number ColE1/pMB1/pBR322/pUC origin of replication
