[The description below was written by a language model from this plasmid's Addgene catalogue record and pLannotate feature annotations shown in this document.]
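Description:
pCIneo-V5-SBP-MBP-HsNot4_64-104-GSSG-275-575_AG is a mammalian expression plasmid of about 7.8 kb built on the pCI-neo backbone. It is propagated in E. coli as a high-copy plasmid through a ColE1/pUC-type origin and selected with ampicillin via the β-lactamase gene. An f1 origin is also present, which permits single-stranded DNA production. For selection in mammalian cells the backbone carries a neomycin phosphotransferase cassette driven by the SV40 enhancer/early promoter and terminated by a synthetic poly(A) signal. This cassette allows G418 selection of stable transfectants.

The expression cassette uses the human CMV immediate early enhancer and promoter followed by a chimeric β-globin/immunoglobulin intron, which generally improves transcript processing and expression, and it ends with an SV40 polyadenylation signal. A T7 promoter lies upstream of the coding region and a T3 promoter fragment lies downstream in the opposite orientation, both standard pCI-neo features for in vitro transcription. The open reading frame encodes an N-terminal V5 epitope tag, a streptavidin-binding peptide (SBP) and a cytosolic, signal-sequence-free maltose binding protein (MBP), fused to an engineered fragment of human CNOT4 (NOT4). According to the construct name, residues 64–104 are joined through a GSSG linker to residues 275–575, with numbering based on isoform 1. The tag combination supports immunodetection through V5 and streptavidin-based pulldown through SBP. The associated study concerns how a CAF40-binding motif in metazoan NOT4 mediates association with the CCR4–NOT complex, so the construct is probably meant for mapping such interactions in human cells. The meaning of the "AG" suffix is not stated, and the deposited sequence may be theoretical rather than fully verified.
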