Addgene plasmid #148765: pCIneo-V5-SBP-MBP-HsNot4_64-104-GSSG-275-575_AG
Purpose: Mammalian Expression of HsNot4_64-104-GSSG_275-575
Depositing lab: Elisa Izaurralde. Depositing organization: Max Planck Institute for Developmental Biology. Publication: A conserved CAF40-binding motif in metazoan NOT4 mediates association with the CCR4-NOT complex. Keskeny C, Raisch T, Sgromo A, Igreja C, Bhandari D, Weichenrieder O, Izaurralde E. Genes Dev. 2019 Feb 1;33(3-4):236-252. doi: 10.1101/gad.320952.118. Epub 2019 Jan 28. PubMed 30692204.
Backbone
  Vector backbone: pCI-neo
  Vector type: Mammalian Expression
Growth in bacteria
  Bacterial resistance: Ampicillin, 100 μg/mL
  Growth temperature: 37°C
  Growth strain: DH5alpha
  Copy number: High Copy
Gene/Insert
  Gene/Insert name: HsNot4_64-104-GSSG_275-575
  Species: H. sapiens (human)
  Entrez Gene: CNOT4 (a.k.a. CLONE243, NOT4, NOT4H)
  Cloning method: Unknown
Terms and licenses: Academic/Nonprofit Terms; Industry Terms: Not Available to Industry
Depositor comments: sequence given by variant 4 NCBI: NM_001190848.1 or Uniprot.: isoform 1 O95628-1 Plasmids from this collection were made available to the research community and donated after the lab closed. Please note that the sequence provided by the depositing laboratory may be theoretical/predicted or based on Sanger sequencing results. There may be discrepancies between sequencing results obtained by Addgene and the depositor sequence. If an Addgene verified sequence is not available, please contact before placing your order to request that our lab fully sequence the plasmid.
How to cite: pCIneo-V5-SBP-MBP-HsNot4_64-104-GSSG-275-575_AG was a gift from Elisa Izaurralde (Addgene plasmid # 148765 ; http://n2t.net/addgene:148765 ; RRID:Addgene_148765)
